Addgene plasmid #71269: p2R3a-VenusYFP-3AT
Purpose: Entry clone containing Venus. Can be fused with linker to the C-terminal end of protein of interest. For use in plants and compatible with the MultiSite Gateway system
Depositing lab: Ari Pekka Mähönen. Depositing organization: University of Helsinki. Publication: MultiSite Gateway compatible cell type-specific gene inducible system for plants. Siligato R, Wang X, Yadav SR, Lehesranta S, Ma G, Ursache R, Sevilem I, Zhang J, Gorte M, Prasad K, Wrzaczek M, Heidstra R, Murphy A, Scheres B, Mahonen AP. Plant Physiol. 2015 Dec 7. pii: pp.01246.2015. 10.1104/pp.15.01246 PubMed 26644504.
Backbone
  Vector backbone: p2RP3-pGEMteasy
  Backbone manufacturer: ampicillin resistant variant of pDONR-P2R-P3. attP2R-ccdB-cmR-attP3 sequences of pDONR-P2R-P3 were cloned into pGEMt-easy
  Vector type: Gateway
Growth in bacteria
  Bacterial resistance: Ampicillin, 100 μg/mL
  Growth temperature: 37°C
  Growth strain: DH5alpha
  Copy number: High Copy
Gene/Insert
  Gene/Insert name: VenusYFP
  Tag / fusion protein: 4xGly linker (N terminal on insert); T3A pea Pisum sativum ribulose-1,5-bisphosphate carboxylase 3A subunit terminator. (Fluhr et al., 1986) (C terminal on insert)
  Cloning method: Gateway Cloning
  Sequencing primers: 5′ M13pUC-Fwd
Terms and licenses: Academic/Nonprofit Terms; Industry Terms: Not Available to Industry
How to cite: p2R3a-VenusYFP-3AT was a gift from Ari Pekka Mähönen (Addgene plasmid # 71269 ; http://n2t.net/addgene:71269 ; RRID:Addgene_71269)
