[The description below was written by a language model from this plasmid's Addgene catalogue record and pLannotate feature annotations shown in this document.]
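Description:
p2R3a-VenusYFP-3AT is a third-position entry clone for the MultiSite Gateway system, intended for assembling plant expression constructs. It was made by Gateway recombination into p2RP3-pGEMteasy, an ampicillin-resistant variant of pDONR-P2R-P3 in which the attP2R-ccdB-CmR-attP3 cassette was moved into pGEM-T Easy. The backbone features reflect that origin: a high-copy ColE1/pUC-type origin, an f1 origin, the AmpR (β-lactamase) gene with its own promoter, lac promoter/operator and lacZα remnants, and flanking T7 and SP6 promoters. It is maintained in standard E. coli under ampicillin selection. A short annotation matching a hornet peptide, a lacI fragment and a bom fragment are most likely incidental hits in backbone sequence rather than functional parts.

The payload lies between the annotated attR2 and attL3 recombination sites, which define the module that is transferred in a multi-fragment LR reaction. It consists of the Venus yellow fluorescent protein coding sequence, preceded according to the record by a four-glycine linker, and followed by the 3A terminator from the pea (Pisum sativum) RuBisCO small subunit gene; the short RBCS.3A coding fragment annotated downstream of Venus marks the start of this terminator region. The module carries no promoter of its own. Instead, it is designed to be joined downstream of a first-position promoter entry clone and a second-position gene-of-interest entry clone in a destination vector. This produces a protein of interest fused at its C-terminus, through the flexible linker, to Venus, with transcription ended by the plant terminator. It is used for fluorescent tagging and localisation of proteins in plants, and it belongs to a toolkit for cell type-specific inducible expression.
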