Features (pLannotate 1.2.2; 20 found; start..end, strand, type, name):
      1..88      -  protein_bind   attL3 (fragment): mutant version of attL; recombination site for the Gateway® LR reaction LR Clonase™
    126..144     -  promoter       T7 promoter: promoter for bacteriophage T7 RNA polymerase
    172..234     -  CDS            VESPI_VESMG (fragment): Experimental evidence at protein level: Swiss-Prot protein existence level 1. Shows contractile activity on isolated ileum smooth muscle. From Vespa magnifica (Hornet).
    246..264     -  promoter       SP6 promoter: promoter for bacteriophage SP6 RNA polymerase
    306..322     -  protein_bind   lac operator: The lac repressor binds to the lac operator to inhibit transcription in E. coli. This inhibition can be relieved by adding lactose or isopropyl-β-D-thiogalactopyranoside (IPTG). lac repressor encoded by lacI
    330..360     -  promoter       lac promoter: promoter for the E. coli lac operon
    375..396     -  protein_bind   CAP binding site: CAP binding activates transcription in the presence of cAMP. E. coli catabolite activator protein
    409..501     -  CDS            lacI (fragment): lac repressor; lacI; The lac repressor binds to the lac operator to inhibit transcription in E. coli. This inhibition can be relieved by adding lactose or isopropyl-β-D-thiogalactopyranoside (IPTG).
    684..1272    -  rep_origin     ori: high-copy-number ColE1/pMB1/pBR322/pUC origin of replication
   1443..2303    -  CDS            AmpR: β-lactamase; bla; confers resistance to ampicillin, carbenicillin, and related antibiotics
   2304..2408    -  promoter       AmpR promoter: bla
   2435..2485    +  misc_feature   bom (fragment): basis of mobility region from pBR322
   2513..2941    -  rep_origin     f1 ori (sequence partly withheld): f1 bacteriophage origin of replication; arrow indicates direction of (+) strand synthesis
   2945..3102    -  CDS            lacZα (fragment): LacZα fragment of β-galactosidase; lacZ fragment
   3105..3123    +  promoter       T7 promoter: promoter for bacteriophage T7 RNA polymerase
   3182..3200    -  CDS            lacZα (fragment): LacZα fragment of β-galactosidase; lacZ fragment
   3271..3394    -  protein_bind   attR2: mutant version of attR; recombination site for the Gateway® LR reaction LR Clonase™
   3408..4125    +  CDS            Venus (fragment): yellow fluorescent protein (YFP) with fast and efficient maturation (Nagai et al., 2002) mammalian codon-optimized
   4147..4227    +  CDS            RBCS.3A (fragment): RBS3_PEA - Experimental evidence at protein level: Swiss-Prot protein existence level 1. RuBisCO catalyzes two reactions: the carboxylation of D- ribulose 1,5-bisphosphate, the primary event in carbon dioxide fixation, as well as the oxidative fragmentation of the pentose substrate. Both reactions occur simultaneously and in competition at the same active site. Although the small subunit is not catalytic it is essential for maximal activity (Probable). Binds to abscisic acid (ABA); only half of the possible binding sites are occupied in the crystal; and there are indications this is a low affi
   4618..13      -  protein_bind   attB3 (across the origin): mutant version of attB; core recombination site for the Gateway® BP reaction BP Clonase™
>Addgene plasmid #71269 | p2R3a-VenusYFP-3AT | depositor full sequence | sequence record 129809 | p2R3a-VenusYFP-3AT sequence 4625 bps
TTATACAAAGTTGGCATTATAAAAAAGCATTGCTTATCAATTTGTTGCAACGAACAGGTCACTATCAGTC
AAAATAAAATCATTATTTGGAGCTCCATGGTAGCGTTAACGCGGCCGCGATATCCCCTATAGTGAGTCGT
ATTACATGGTCATAGCTGTTTCCTGAATCACTAGTGAATTCGCGGCCGCCTGCAGGTCGACCATATGGGA
GAGCTCCCAACGCGTTGGATGCATAGCTTGAGTATTCTATAGTGTCACCTAAATAGCTTGGCGTAATCAT
GGTCATAGCTGTTTCCTGTGTGAAATTGTTATCCGCTCACAATTCCACACAACATACGAGCCGGAAGCAT
AAAGTGTAAAGCCTGGGGTGCCTAATGAGTGAGCTAACTCACATTAATTGCGTTGCGCTCACTGCCCGCT
TTCCAGTCGGGAAACCTGTCGTGCCAGCTGCATTAATGAATCGGCCAACGCGCGGGGAGAGGCGGTTTGC
GTATTGGGCGCTCTTCCGCTTCCTCGCTCACTGACTCGCTGCGCTCGGTCGTTCGGCTGCGGCGAGCGGT
ATCAGCTCACTCAAAGGCGGTAATACGGTTATCCACAGAATCAGGGGATAACGCAGGAAAGAACATGTGA
GCAAAAGGCCAGCAAAAGGCCAGGAACCGTAAAAAGGCCGCGTTGCTGGCGTTTTTCCATAGGCTCCGCC
CCCCTGACGAGCATCACAAAAATCGACGCTCAAGTCAGAGGTGGCGAAACCCGACAGGACTATAAAGATA
CCAGGCGTTTCCCCCTGGAAGCTCCCTCGTGCGCTCTCCTGTTCCGACCCTGCCGCTTACCGGATACCTG
TCCGCCTTTCTCCCTTCGGGAAGCGTGGCGCTTTCTCATAGCTCACGCTGTAGGTATCTCAGTTCGGTGT
AGGTCGTTCGCTCCAAGCTGGGCTGTGTGCACGAACCCCCCGTTCAGCCCGACCGCTGCGCCTTATCCGG
TAACTATCGTCTTGAGTCCAACCCGGTAAGACACGACTTATCGCCACTGGCAGCAGCCACTGGTAACAGG
ATTAGCAGAGCGAGGTATGTAGGCGGTGCTACAGAGTTCTTGAAGTGGTGGCCTAACTACGGCTACACTA
GAAGAACAGTATTTGGTATCTGCGCTCTGCTGAAGCCAGTTACCTTCGGAAAAAGAGTTGGTAGCTCTTG
ATCCGGCAAACAAACCACCGCTGGTAGCGGTGGTTTTTTTGTTTGCAAGCAGCAGATTACGCGCAGAAAA
AAAGGATCTCAAGAAGATCCTTTGATCTTTTCTACGGGGTCTGACGCTCAGTGGAACGAAAACTCACGTT
AAGGGATTTTGGTCATGAGATTATCAAAAAGGATCTTCACCTAGATCCTTTTAAATTAAAAATGAAGTTT
TAAATCAATCTAAAGTATATATGAGTAAACTTGGTCTGACAGTTACCAATGCTTAATCAGTGAGGCACCT
ATCTCAGCGATCTGTCTATTTCGTTCATCCATAGTTGCCTGACTCCCCGTCGTGTAGATAACTACGATAC
GGGAGGGCTTACCATCTGGCCCCAGTGCTGCAATGATACCGCGAGACCCACGCTCACCGGCTCCAGATTT
ATCAGCAATAAACCAGCCAGCCGGAAGGGCCGAGCGCAGAAGTGGTCCTGCAACTTTATCCGCCTCCATC
CAGTCTATTAATTGTTGCCGGGAAGCTAGAGTAAGTAGTTCGCCAGTTAATAGTTTGCGCAACGTTGTTG
CCATTGCTACAGGCATCGTGGTGTCACGCTCGTCGTTTGGTATGGCTTCATTCAGCTCCGGTTCCCAACG
ATCAAGGCGAGTTACATGATCCCCCATGTTGTGCAAAAAAGCGGTTAGCTCCTTCGGTCCTCCGATCGTT
GTCAGAAGTAAGTTGGCCGCAGTGTTATCACTCATGGTTATGGCAGCACTGCATAATTCTCTTACTGTCA
TGCCATCCGTAAGATGCTTTTCTGTGACTGGTGAGTACTCAACCAAGTCATTCTGAGAATAGTGTATGCG
GCGACCGAGTTGCTCTTGCCCGGCGTCAATACGGGATAATACCGCGCCACATAGCAGAACTTTAAAAGTG
CTCATCATTGGAAAACGTTCTTCGGGGCGAAAACTCTCAAGGATCTTACCGCTGTTGAGATCCAGTTCGA
TGTAACCCACTCGTGCACCCAACTGATCTTCAGCATCTTTTACTTTCACCAGCGTTTCTGGGTGAGCAAA
AACAGGAAGGCAAAATGCCGCAAAAAAGGGAATAAGGGCGACACGGAAATGTTGAATACTCATACTCTTC
CTTTTTCAATATTATTGAAGCATTTATCAGGGTTATTGTCTCATGAGCGGATACATATTTGAATGTATTT
AGAAAAATAAACAAATAGGGGTTCCGCGCACATTTCCCCGAAAAGTGCCACCTGATGCGGTGTGAAATAC
CGCACAGATGCGTAAGGAGAAAATACCGCATCAGGAAATTGTAAGCGTTAATATTTTGTTAAAATTCGCG
TTAAATTTTTGTTAAATCAGCTCATTTTTTAACCAATAGGCCGAAATCGGCAAAATCCCTTATAAATCAA
AAGAATAGACCGAGATAGGGT
[37 nt withheld, positions 2612-2648]
AAAGAACGTGGACTCCAACGTCAAAGG
[49 nt withheld, positions 2676-2724]
T
[91 nt withheld, positions 2726-2816]
G
[124 nt withheld, positions 2818-2941]
CCATTCGCCATTCAGGCTGCGCAACTGTTGGGAAGGGCGATCGGTGCGGGCCTCTTCGCTATTACGCCAG
CTGGCGAAAGGGGGATGTGCTGCAAGGCGATTAAGTTGGGTAACGCCAGGGTTTTCCCAGTCACGACGTT
GTAAAACGACGGCCAGTGAATTGTAATACGACTCACTATAGGGCGAATTGGGCCCGACGTCGCATGCTCC
CGGCCGCCATGGCGGCCGCGGGAATTCGATTTGTAAAACGACGGCCAGTCTTAAGCTCGGGCCCTGCAGC
TCTAGAGCTCGAATTCTACAGGTCACTAATACCATCTAAGTAGTTGGTTCATAGTGACTGCATATGTTGT
GTTTTACAGTATTATGTAGTCTGTTTTTTATGCAAAATCTAATTTAATATATTGATATTTATATCATTTT
ACGTTTCTCGTTCAACTTTCTTGTACAAAGTGGGTGGTGGTGGCGCGGTGAGCAAGGGCGAGGAGCTGTT
CACCGGGGTGGTGCCCATCCTGGTCGAGCTGGACGGCGACGTAAACGGCCACAAGTTCAGCGTGTCCGGC
GAGGGCGAGGGCGATGCCACCTACGGCAAGCTGACCCTGAAGCTGATCTGCACCACCGGCAAGCTGCCCG
TGCCCTGGCCCACCCTCGTGACCACCCTGGGCTACGGCCTGCAGTGCTTCGCCCGCTACCCCGACCACAT
GAAGCAGCACGACTTCTTCAAGTCCGCCATGCCCGAAGGCTACGTCCAGGAGCGCACCATCTTCTTCAAG
GACGACGGCAACTACAAGACCCGCGCCGAGGTGAAGTTCGAGGGCGACACCCTGGTGAACCGCATCGAGC
TGAAGGGCATCGACTTCAAGGAGGACGGCAACATCCTGGGGCACAAGCTGGAGTACAACTACAACAGCCA
CAACGTCTATATCACCGCCGACAAGCAGAAGAACGGCATCAAGGCCAACTTCAAGATCCGCCACAACATC
GAGGACGGCGGCGTGCAGCTCGCCGACCACTACCAGCAGAACACCCCCATCGGCGACGGCCCCGTGCTGC
TGCCCGACAACCACTACCTGAGCTACCAGTCCGCCCTGAGCAAAGACCCCAACGAGAAGCGCGATCACAT
GGTCCTGCTGGAGTTCGTGACCGCCGCCGGGATCACTCTCGGCATGGACGAGCTGTACAAGTAACTAGTC
GATCCAGGCCTCCCAGCTTTCGTCCGTATCATCGGTTTCGACAACGTTCGTCAAGTTCAATGCATCAGTT
TCATTGCCCACACACCAGAATCCTACTAAGTTTGAGTATTATGGCATTGGAAAAGCTGTTTTCTTCTATC
ATTTGTTCTGCTTGTAATTTACTGTGTTCTTTCAGTTTTTGTTTTCGGACATCAAAATGCAAATGGATGG
ATAAGAGTTAATAAATGATATGGTCCTTTTGTTCATTCTCAAATTATTATTATCTGTTGTTTTTACTTTA
ATGGGTTGAATTTAAGTAAGAAAGGAACTAACAGTGTGATATTAAGGTGCAATGTTAGACATATAAAACA
GTCTTTCACCTCTCTTTGGTTATGTCTTGAATTGGTTTGTTTCTTCACTTATCTGTGTAATCAAGTTTAC
TATGAGTCTATGATCAAGTAATTATGCAATCAAGTTAAGTACAGTATAGGCTTTTTGTGTCGAGGGCAAC
TTTA
