>Addgene plasmid #71269 | p2R3a-VenusYFP-3AT | addgene partial sequence | sequence record 129806 | M13pUC-Fwd 5'-CCCAGTCACGACGTTGTAAAACG-3'
ATTGGGCCCGACGTCGCATGCTCCCGGCCGCCATGGCGGCCGCGGGAATTCGATTTGTAAAACGACGGCC
AGTCTTAAGCTCGGGCCCTGCAGCTCTAGAGCTCGAATTCTACAGGTCACTAATACCATCTAAGTAGTTG
GTTCATAGTGACTGCATATGTTGTGTTTTACAGTATTATGTAGTCTGTTTTTTATGCAAAATCTAATTTA
ATATATTGATATTTATATCATTTTACGTTTCTCGTTCAACTTTCTTGTACAAAGTGGGTGGTGGTGGCGC
GGTGAGCAAGGGCGAGGAGCTGTTCACCGGGGTGGTGCCCATCCTGGTCGAGCTGGACGGCGACGTAAAC
GGCCACAAGTTCAGCGTGTCCGGCGAGGGCGAGGGCGATGCCACCTACGGCAAGCTGACCCTGAAGCTGA
TCTGCACCACCGGCAAGCTGCCCGTGCCCTGGCCCACCCTCGTGACCACCCTGGGCTACGGCCTGCAGTG
CTTCGCCCGCTACCCCGACCACATGAAGCAGCACGACTTCTTCAAGTCCGCCATGCCCGAAGGCTACGTC
CAGGAGCGCACCATCTTCTTCAAGGACGACGGCAACTACAAGACCCGCGCCGAGGTGAAGTTCGAGGGCG
ACACCCTGGTGAACCGCATCGAGCTGAAGGGCATCGACTTCAAGGAGGACGGCAACATCCTGGGGCACAA
GCTGGAGTACAACTACAACAGCCACAACGTCTATATCACCGCCGACAAGCAGAAGAACGGCATCAAGGCC
AACTTCAAGATCCGCCACAACATCGAGGACGGCGGCGTGCAGCTCGCCGACCACTACCAGCAGAACACCC
