>Addgene plasmid #71269 | p2R3a-VenusYFP-3AT | addgene partial sequence | sequence record 129807 | SP6 5'-ATTTAGGTGACACTATAG-3'
CATATGGTCGACCTGCAGGCGGCCGCGAATTCACTAGTGATTCAGGAAACAGCTATGACCATGTAATACG
ACTCACTATAGGGGATATCGCGGCCGCGTTAACGCTACCATGGAGCTCCAAATAATGATTTTATTTTGAC
TGATAGTGACCTGTTCGTTGCAACAAATTGATAAGCAATGCTTTTTTATAATGCCAACTTTGTATAATAA
AGTTGCCCTCGACACAAAAAGCCTATACTGTACTTAACTTGATTGCATAATTACTTGATCATAGACTCAT
AGTAAACTTGATTACACAGATAAGTGAAGAAACAAACCAATTCAAGACATAACCAAAGAGAGGTGAAAGA
CTGTTTTATATGTCTAACATTGCACCTTAATATCACACTGTTAGTTCCTTTCTTACTTAAATTCAACCCA
TTAAAGTAAAAACAACAGATAATAATAATTTGAGAATGAACAAAAGGACCATATCATTTATTAACTCTTA
TCCATCCATTTGCATTTTGATGTCCGAAAACAAAAACTGAAAGAACACAGTAAATTACAAGCAGAACAAA
TGATAGAAGAAAACAGCTTTTCCAATGCCATAATACTCAAACTTAGTAGGATTCTGGTGTGTGGGCAATG
AAACTGATGCATTGAACTTGACGAACGTTGTCGAAACCGATGATACGGACGAAAGCTGGGAGGCCTGGAT
CGACTAGTTACTTGTACAGCTCGTCCATGCCGAGAGTGATCCCGGCGGCGGTCACGAACTCCAGCAGGAC
CATGTGATCGCGCTTCTCGTTGGG
